Addgene plasmid #71546: pEYFP-N1_SEPT2
Purpose: mammalian expression of Sept2 with a YFP fusion.
Depositing lab: James Nelson & Elias Spiliotis. Depositing organization: Stanford University. Publication: A mitotic septin scaffold required for Mammalian chromosome congression and segregation. Spiliotis ET, Kinoshita M, Nelson WJ. Science. 2005 Mar 18;307(5716):1781-5. 10.1126/science.1106823 PubMed 15774761.
Backbone
  Vector backbone: pEYFP-N1
  Backbone manufacturer: Clontech
  Backbone size w/o insert (bp): 4700
  Total vector size (bp): 5782
  Vector type: Mammalian Expression
  Selectable markers: Neomycin (select with G418)
Growth in bacteria
  Bacterial resistance: Kanamycin, 50 μg/mL
  Growth temperature: 37°C
  Growth strain: DH5alpha
  Copy number: High Copy
Gene/Insert
  Gene/Insert name: Septin 2
  Species: M. musculus (mouse)
  Insert size (bp): 1100
  Entrez Gene: Septin2 (a.k.a. AW208991, Nedd-5, Nedd5, Sept2, mKIAA0158)
  Promoter: CMV
  Tag / fusion protein: eYFP (C terminal on backbone)
  Cloning method: Restriction Enzyme; 5′ cloning site XhoI (not destroyed); 3′ cloning site BamHI (not destroyed)
  Sequencing primers: 5′ CMV-F; 3′ EGFP-N
Terms and licenses: Academic/Nonprofit Terms; Industry Terms: Not Available to Industry
How to cite: pEYFP-N1_SEPT2 was a gift from James Nelson & Elias Spiliotis (Addgene plasmid # 71546 ; http://n2t.net/addgene:71546 ; RRID:Addgene_71546)
