[The description below was written by a language model from this plasmid's Addgene catalogue record and pLannotate feature annotations shown in this document.]
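Description:
pEYFP-N1_SEPT2 is a 5,782 bp mammalian expression plasmid built on the Clontech pEYFP-N1 backbone and designed to produce mouse Septin 2 (Sept2, also known as Nedd5) fused at its C terminus to enhanced yellow fluorescent protein. The roughly 1.1 kb Septin 2 coding sequence was inserted between the XhoI and BamHI sites of the multiple cloning site, both of which remain intact. This places it downstream of the human cytomegalovirus immediate-early enhancer and promoter and upstream of the backbone's mammalian codon-optimized EYFP open reading frame. Transcripts of the fusion are terminated by the SV40 polyadenylation signal. The short SV40 large T antigen fragment annotated just ahead of it appears to be part of that SV40-derived 3' region rather than a functional gene.

In bacteria the plasmid replicates from a high-copy ColE1/pUC-type origin, and it also carries an f1 phage origin, which permits single-stranded DNA production. A single Tn5 aminoglycoside phosphotransferase gene (NeoR/KanR) provides selection in both hosts. A bacterial bla-type promoter drives it for kanamycin resistance in E. coli, and the adjacent SV40 enhancer/early promoter drives it in mammalian cells for G418 selection of stable transfectants, with the HSV thymidine kinase polyadenylation signal downstream. The small ble and bGH poly(A) fragments in the feature table look like residual or incidental sequence matches, not working elements.

The construct is used for transient or stable expression of fluorescently labelled Septin 2 in mammalian cells, allowing its localization and dynamics to be followed by microscopy. The associated work concerned a mitotic septin scaffold involved in chromosome congression and segregation.
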