Features (pLannotate 1.2.2; 15 found; start..end, strand, type, name):
     61..364     +  enhancer       CMV enhancer: human cytomegalovirus immediate early enhancer
    365..568     +  promoter       CMV promoter: human cytomegalovirus (CMV) immediate early promoter
    591..619     +  misc_feature   MCS (fragment): multiple cloning site
    624..1706    +  CDS            Septin2: SEPT2_MOUSE - Also known as Nedd5 From Mus musculus (Mouse).
   1728..2447    +  CDS            EYFP: enhanced YFP mammalian codon-optimized
   2464..2547    +  CDS            large T antigen (fragment): large T antigen from SV40 (simian virus 40)
   2570..2691    +  polyA_signal   SV40 poly(A) signal: SV40 polyadenylation signal
   2725..3153    -  rep_origin     f1 ori (sequence partly withheld): f1 bacteriophage origin of replication; arrow indicates direction of (+) strand synthesis
   3180..3284    +  promoter       AmpR promoter: bla
   3286..3643    +  promoter       SV40 promoter: SV40 enhancer and early promoter
   3678..4472    +  CDS            NeoR/KanR: aminoglycoside phosphotransferase from Tn5; aph(3')-II (or nptII); confers resistance to neomycin, kanamycin, and G418 (Geneticin®)
   4493..4645    +  CDS            ble (fragment): BLE_KLEPN - Experimental evidence at protein level: Swiss-Prot protein existence level 1. Binding protein with a strong affinity to the bleomycin family of antibiotics. Binds to CL990; an antimitotic-antibiotic compound. From Klebsiella pneumoniae.
   4704..4751    +  polyA_signal   HSV TK poly(A) signal: herpes simplex virus thymidine kinase polyadenylation signal (Cole and Stacy, 1985)
   4842..4858    -  polyA_signal   bGH poly(A) signal (fragment): bovine growth hormone polyadenylation signal
   5080..5668    +  rep_origin     ori: high-copy-number ColE1/pMB1/pBR322/pUC origin of replication
>Addgene plasmid #71546 | pEYFP-N1_SEPT2 | depositor full sequence | sequence record 129280 | pEYFP-N1_SEPT2 sequence 5782 bps
TAGTTATTAATAGTAATCAATTACGGGGTCATTAGTTCATAGCCCATATATGGAGTTCCGCGTTACATAA
CTTACGGTAAATGGCCCGCCTGGCTGACCGCCCAACGACCCCCGCCCATTGACGTCAATAATGACGTATG
TTCCCATAGTAACGCCAATAGGGACTTTCCATTGACGTCAATGGGTGGAGTATTTACGGTAAACTGCCCA
CTTGGCAGTACATCAAGTGTATCATATGCCAAGTACGCCCCCTATTGACGTCAATGACGGTAAATGGCCC
GCCTGGCATTATGCCCAGTACATGACCTTATGGGACTTTCCTACTTGGCAGTACATCTACGTATTAGTCA
TCGCTATTACCATGGTGATGCGGTTTTGGCAGTACATCAATGGGCGTGGATAGCGGTTTGACTCACGGGG
ATTTCCAAGTCTCCACCCCATTGACGTCAATGGGAGTTTGTTTTGGCACCAAAATCAACGGGACTTTCCA
AAATGTCGTAACAACTCCGCCCCATTGACGCAAATGGGCGGTAGGCGTGTACGGTGGGAGGTCTATATAA
GCAGAGCTGGTTTAGTGAACCGTCAGATCCGCTAGCGCTACCGGACTCAGATCTCGAGCCACCATGTCTA
AGCAACAACCAACTCAGTTTATAAATCCAGAAACTCCTGGCTATGTTGGATTTGCAAATCTTCCCAATCA
AGTTCACCGAAAATCAGTGAAGAAGGGGTTCGAGTTCACTCTGATGGTGGTTGGTGAATCTGGTCTAGGA
AAATCAACTCTCATAAACAGCTTATTCCTGACTGATCTCTACCCAGAAAGAATTATTCCTGGAGCTGCAG
AGAAAATTGAAAGAACTGTCCAGATAGAGGCTTCGACTGTTGAGATTGAAGAGCGGGGTGTGAAGCTGCG
GCTTACAGTAGTGGACACTCCCGGCTACGGGGATGCCATCAACTGCAGGGATTGTTTCAAGACAATTATC
TCCTACATTGATGAGCAGTTTGAACGCTACCTACATGATGAGAGTGGACTGAACAGGCGTCACATCATTG
ATAACAGGGTACATTGTTGCTTCTACTTCATTTCACCTTTTGGACATGGACTGAAGCCCTTAGATGTTGC
ATTTATGAAAGCGATACACAATAAGGTGAATATTGTGCCTGTCATTGCGAAAGCTGACACTCTCACTCTG
AAGGAGCGTGAGCGGCTTAAGAAAAGGATTTTGGATGAAATTGAAGAGCATAGCATTAAAATCTATCACT
TACCTGATGCAGAGTCAGATGAAGATGAAGACTTTAAGGAGCAGACTAGACTCCTCAAGGCCAGTATCCC
ATTCTCTGTGGTTGGCTCCAACCAGTTGATTGAAGCCAAAGGCAAGAAGGTTAGAGGCCGTCTCTACCCA
TGGGGTGTTGTAGAGGTGGAGAACCCAGAACACAATGACTTTCTGAAGCTGAGAACGATGCTCATCACCC
ACATGCAGGACCTACAGGAAGTGACCCAAGACCTTCACTATGAAAACTTCCGTTCTGAGAGGCTGAAGAG
AGGCGGCAGGAAAGTAGAGAATGAGGACATGAATAAAGACCAGATCTTGCTTGAAAAGGAGGCTGAGCTC
CGCCGCATGCAAGAGATGATTGCAAGAATGCAAGCGCAGATGCAGATGCAGATGCAGGGTGGTGACAGTG
ACAGCGGGGCTCTCGGGCAGCATGTGCGGGATCCACCGGTCGCCACCATGGTGAGCAAGGGCGAGGAGCT
GTTCACCGGGGTGGTGCCCATCCTGGTCGAGCTGGACGGCGACGTAAACGGCCACAAGTTCAGCGTGTCC
GGCGAGGGCGAGGGCGATGCCACCTACGGCAAGCTGACCCTGAAGTTCATCTGCACCACCGGCAAGCTGC
CCGTGCCCTGGCCCACCCTCGTGACCACCTTCGGCTACGGCCTGCAGTGCTTCGCCCGCTACCCCGACCA
CATGAAGCAGCACGACTTCTTCAAGTCCGCCATGCCCGAAGGCTACGTCCAGGAGCGCACCATCTTCTTC
AAGGACGACGGCAACTACAAGACCCGCGCCGAGGTGAAGTTCGAGGGCGACACCCTGGTGAACCGCATCG
AGCTGAAGGGCATCGACTTCAAGGAGGACGGCAACATCCTGGGGCACAAGCTGGAGTACAACTACAACAG
CCACAACGTCTATATCATGGCCGACAAGCAGAAGAACGGCATCAAGGTGAACTTCAAGATCCGCCACAAC
ATCGAGGACGGCAGCGTGCAGCTCGCCGACCACTACCAGCAGAACACCCCCATCGGCGACGGCCCCGTGC
TGCTGCCCGACAACCACTACCTGAGCTACCAGTCCGCCCTGAGCAAAGACCCCAACGAGAAGCGCGATCA
CATGGTCCTGCTGGAGTTCGTGACCGCCGCCGGGATCACTCTCGGCATGGACGAGCTGTACAAGTAAAGC
GGCCGCGACTCTAGATCATAATCAGCCATACCACATTTGTAGAGGTTTTACTTGCTTTAAAAAACCTCCC
ACACCTCCCCCTGAACCTGAAACATAAAATGAATGCAATTGTTGTTGTTAACTTGTTTATTGCAGCTTAT
AATGGTTACAAATAAAGCAATAGCATCACAAATTTCACAAATAAAGCATTTTTTTCACTGCATTCTAGTT
GTGGTTTGTCCAAACTCATCAATGTATCTTAAGGCGTAAATTGTAAGCGTTAATATTTTGTTAAAATTCG
CGTTAAATTTTTGTTAAATCAGCTCATTTTTTAACCAATAGGCCGAAATCGGCAAAATCCCTTATAAATC
AAAAGAATAGACCGAGATAGGGT
[37 nt withheld, positions 2824-2860]
AAAGAACGTGGACTCCAACGTCAAAGG
[49 nt withheld, positions 2888-2936]
T
[91 nt withheld, positions 2938-3028]
G
[124 nt withheld, positions 3030-3153]
CAGGTGGCACTTTTCGGGGAAATGTGCGCGGAACCCCTATTTGTTTATTTTTCTAAATACATTCAAATAT
GTATCCGCTCATGAGACAATAACCCTGATAAATGCTTCAATAATATTGAAAAAGGAAGAGTCCTGAGGCG
GAAAGAACCAGCTGTGGAATGTGTGTCAGTTAGGGTGTGGAAAGTCCCCAGGCTCCCCAGCAGGCAGAAG
TATGCAAAGCATGCATCTCAATTAGTCAGCAACCAGGTGTGGAAAGTCCCCAGGCTCCCCAGCAGGCAGA
AGTATGCAAAGCATGCATCTCAATTAGTCAGCAACCATAGTCCCGCCCCTAACTCCGCCCATCCCGCCCC
TAACTCCGCCCAGTTCCGCCCATTCTCCGCCCCATGGCTGACTAATTTTTTTTATTTATGCAGAGGCCGA
GGCCGCCTCGGCCTCTGAGCTATTCCAGAAGTAGTGAGGAGGCTTTTTTGGAGGCCTAGGCTTTTGCAAA
GATCGATCAAGAGACAGGATGAGGATCGTTTCGCATGATTGAACAAGATGGATTGCACGCAGGTTCTCCG
GCCGCTTGGGTGGAGAGGCTATTCGGCTATGACTGGGCACAACAGACAATCGGCTGCTCTGATGCCGCCG
TGTTCCGGCTGTCAGCGCAGGGGCGCCCGGTTCTTTTTGTCAAGACCGACCTGTCCGGTGCCCTGAATGA
ACTGCAAGACGAGGCAGCGCGGCTATCGTGGCTGGCCACGACGGGCGTTCCTTGCGCAGCTGTGCTCGAC
GTTGTCACTGAAGCGGGAAGGGACTGGCTGCTATTGGGCGAAGTGCCGGGGCAGGATCTCCTGTCATCTC
ACCTTGCTCCTGCCGAGAAAGTATCCATCATGGCTGATGCAATGCGGCGGCTGCATACGCTTGATCCGGC
TACCTGCCCATTCGACCACCAAGCGAAACATCGCATCGAGCGAGCACGTACTCGGATGGAAGCCGGTCTT
GTCGATCAGGATGATCTGGACGAAGAGCATCAGGGGCTCGCGCCAGCCGAACTGTTCGCCAGGCTCAAGG
CGAGCATGCCCGACGGCGAGGATCTCGTCGTGACCCATGGCGATGCCTGCTTGCCGAATATCATGGTGGA
AAATGGCCGCTTTTCTGGATTCATCGACTGTGGCCGGCTGGGTGTGGCGGACCGCTATCAGGACATAGCG
TTGGCTACCCGTGATATTGCTGAAGAGCTTGGCGGCGAATGGGCTGACCGCTTCCTCGTGCTTTACGGTA
TCGCCGCTCCCGATTCGCAGCGCATCGCCTTCTATCGCCTTCTTGACGAGTTCTTCTGAGCGGGACTCTG
GGGTTCGAAATGACCGACCAAGCGACGCCCAACCTGCCATCACGAGATTTCGATTCCACCGCCGCCTTCT
ATGAAAGGTTGGGCTTCGGAATCGTTTTCCGGGACGCCGGCTGGATGATCCTCCAGCGCGGGGATCTCAT
GCTGGAGTTCTTCGCCCACCCTAGGGGGAGGCTAACTGAAACACGGAAGGAGACAATACCGGAAGGAACC
CGCGCTATGACGGCAATAAAAAGACAGAATAAAACGCACGGTGTTGGGTCGTTTGTTCATAAACGCGGGG
TTCGGTCCCAGGGCTGGCACTCTGTCGATACCCCACCGAGACCCCATTGGGGCCAATACGCCCGCGTTTC
TTCCTTTTCCCCACCCCACCCCCCAAGTTCGGGTGAAGGCCCAGGGCTCGCAGCCAACGTCGGGGCGGCA
GGCCCTGCCATAGCCTCAGGTTACTCATATATACTTTAGATTGATTTAAAACTTCATTTTTAATTTAAAA
GGATCTAGGTGAAGATCCTTTTTGATAATCTCATGACCAAAATCCCTTAACGTGAGTTTTCGTTCCACTG
AGCGTCAGACCCCGTAGAAAAGATCAAAGGATCTTCTTGAGATCCTTTTTTTCTGCGCGTAATCTGCTGC
TTGCAAACAAAAAAACCACCGCTACCAGCGGTGGTTTGTTTGCCGGATCAAGAGCTACCAACTCTTTTTC
CGAAGGTAACTGGCTTCAGCAGAGCGCAGATACCAAATACTGTCCTTCTAGTGTAGCCGTAGTTAGGCCA
CCACTTCAAGAACTCTGTAGCACCGCCTACATACCTCGCTCTGCTAATCCTGTTACCAGTGGCTGCTGCC
AGTGGCGATAAGTCGTGTCTTACCGGGTTGGACTCAAGACGATAGTTACCGGATAAGGCGCAGCGGTCGG
GCTGAACGGGGGGTTCGTGCACACAGCCCAGCTTGGAGCGAACGACCTACACCGAACTGAGATACCTACA
GCGTGAGCTATGAGAAAGCGCCACGCTTCCCGAAGGGAGAAAGGCGGACAGGTATCCGGTAAGCGGCAGG
GTCGGAACAGGAGAGCGCACGAGGGAGCTTCCAGGGGGAAACGCCTGGTATCTTTATAGTCCTGTCGGGT
TTCGCCACCTCTGACTTGAGCGTCGATTTTTGTGATGCTCGTCAGGGGGGCGGAGCCTATGGAAAAACGC
CAGCAACGCGGCCTTTTTACGGTTCCTGGCCTTTTGCTGGCCTTTTGCTCACATGTTCTTTCCTGCGTTA
TCCCCTGATTCTGTGGATAACCGTATTACCGCCATGCAT
