>Addgene plasmid #71546 | pEYFP-N1_SEPT2 | addgene partial sequence | sequence record 132171 | CMV-F 5'-CGCAAATGGGCGGTAGGCGTG-3'
AGCTGGTTTAGTGAACCGTCAGATCCGCTAGCGCTACCGGACTCAGATCTCGAGCCACCATGTCTAAGCA
ACAACCAACTCAGTTTATAAATCCAGAAACTCCTGGCTATGTTGGATTTGCAAATCTTCCCAATCAAGTT
CACCGAAAATCAGTGAAGAAGGGGTTCGAGTTCACTCTGATGGTGGTTGGTGAATCTGGTCTAGGAAAAT
CAACTCTCATAAACAGCTTATTCCTGACTGATCTCTACCCAGAAAGAATTATTCCTGGAGCTGCAGAGAA
AATTGAAAGAACTGTCCAGATAGAGGCTTCGACTGTTGAGATTGAAGAGCGGGGTGTGAAGCTGCGGCTT
ACAGTAGTGGACACTCCCGGCTACGGGGATGCCATCAACTGCAGGGATTGTTTCAAGACAATTATCTCCT
ACATTGATGAGCAGTTTGAACGCTACCTACATGATGAGAGTGGACTGAACAGGCGTCACATCATTGATAA
CAGGGTACATTGTTGCTTCTACTTCATTTCACCTTTTGGACATGGACTGAAGCCCTTAGATGTTGCATTT
ATGAAAGCGATACACAATAAGGTGAATATTGTGCCTGTCATTGCGAAAGCTGACACTCTCACTCTGAAGG
AGCGTGAGCGGCTTAAGAAAAGGATTTTGGATGAAATTGAAGAGCATAGCATTAAAATCTATCACTTACC
TGATGCAGAGTCAGATGAAGATGAAGACTTTAAGGAGCAGACTAGACTCCTCAAGGCCAGTATCCCATTC
TCTGTGGTTGGCTCCAACCAGTTGATTGAAGCCAA
