>Addgene plasmid #71546 | pEYFP-N1_SEPT2 | addgene partial sequence | sequence record 132173 | EGFP-N 5'-CGTCGCCGTCCAGCTCGACCAG-3'
CGCCCTTGCTCACCATGGTGGCGACCGGTGGATCCCGCACATGCTGCCCGAGAGCCCCGCTGTCACTGTC
ACCACCCTGCATCTGCATCTGCATCTGCGCTTGCATTCTTGCAATCATCTCTTGCATGCGGCGGAGCTCA
GCCTCCTTTTCAAGCAAGATCTGGTCTTTATTCATGTCCTCATTCTCTACTTTCCTGCCGCCTCTCTTCA
GCCTCTCAGAACGGAAGTTTTCATAGTGAAGGTCTTGGGTCACTTCCTGTAGGTCCTGCATGTGGGTGAT
GAGCATCGTTCTCAGCTTCAGAAAGTCATTGTGTTCTGGGTTCTCCACCTCTACAACACCCCATGGGTAG
AGACGGCCTCTAACCTTCTTGCCTTTGGCTTCAATCAACTGGTTGGAGCCAACCACAGAGAATGGGATAC
TGGCCTTGAGGAGTCTAGTCTGCTCCTTAAAGTCTTCATCTTCATCTGACTCTGCATCAGGTAAGTGATA
GATTTTAATGCTATGCTCTTCAATTTCATCCAAAATCCTTTTCTTAAGCCGCTCACGCTCCTTCAGAGTG
AGAGTGTCAGCTTTCGCAATGACAGGCACAATATTCACCTTATTGTGTATCGCTTTCATAAATGCAACAT
CTAAGGGCTTCAGTCCATGTCCAAAAGGTGAAATGAAGTAGAAGCAACAATGTACCCTGTTATCAATGAT
GTGACGCCTGTTCAGTCCACTCTCATCATGTAGGTAGCGTTCAAACTGCTCATCAATGTAGGAGATAATT
GTCTTGAAACAATCCCTGCAGTTGATGGCATCCC
